Addgene plasmid #224204: AiP15819 - pAAV-AiE0873m_3xC2-minBG-jGCaMP8s-WPRE3-BGHpA (Alias: CN5819)
Purpose: AiE0873m_3xC2 is an enhancer sequence, designed to drive AAV-mediated transgene expression in striatal cholinergic neurons
Depositing lab: Allen Institute for Brain Science & Jonathan Ting. Depositing organization: Allen Institute. Publication: Enhancer AAV toolbox for accessing and perturbing striatal cell types and circuits. Hunker AC, Wirthlin ME, Gill G, Johansen NJ, Hooper M, Omstead V, Vargas S, Lerma MN, Taskin N, Weed N, Laird WD, Bishaw YM, Bendrick JL, Gore BB, Ben-Simon Y, Opitz-Araya X, Martinez RA, Way SW, Thyagarajan B, Otto S, Sanchez REA, Alexander JR, Amaya A, Amster A, Arbuckle J, Ayala A, Baker PM, Barcelli T, Barta S, Bertagnolli D, Bielstein C, Bishwakarma P, Bowlus J, Boyer G, Brouner K, Casian B, Casper T, Chakka AB, Chakrabarty R, Chong P, Clark M, Colbert K, Daniel S, Dawe T, Departee M, DiValentin P, Donadio NP, Dotson NI, Dwivedi D, Egdorf T, Fliss T, Gary A, Goldy J, Grasso C, Groce EL, Gudsnuk K, Han W, Haradon Z, Hastings S, Helback O, Ho WV, Huang C, Johnson T, Jones DL, Juneau Z, Kenney J, Leibly M, Li S, Liang E, Loeffler H, Lusk NA, Madigan Z, Malloy J, Malone J, McCue R, Melchor J, Mich JK, Moosman S, Morin E, Naidoo R, Newman D, Ngo K, Nguyen K, Oster AL, Ouellette B, Oyama AA, Pena N, Pham T, Phillips E, Pom C, Potekhina L, Ransford S, Ray PL, Reding M, Rette DF, Reynoldson C, Rimorin C, Sigler AR, Rocha DB, Ronellenfitch K, Ruiz A, Sawyer L, Sevigny JP, Shapovalova NV, Shepard N, Shulga L, Soliman S, Staats B, Taormina MJ, Tieu M, Wang Y, Wilkes J, Wood T, Zhou T, Williford A, Dee N, Mollenkopf T, Ng L, Esposito L, Kalmbach BE, Yao S, Ariza J, Collman F, Mufti S, Smith K, Waters J, Ersing I, Patrick M, Zeng H, Lein ES, Kojima Y, Horwitz G, Owen SF, Levi BP, Daigle TL, Tasic B, Bakken TE, Ting JT. Neuron. 2025 May 21;113(10):1507-1524.e17. doi: 10.1016/j.neuron.2025.04.035. PubMed 40403704.
Backbone
  Vector backbone: rAAV
  Vector type: AAV
Growth in bacteria
  Bacterial resistance: Ampicillin, 100 μg/mL
  Growth temperature: 30°C
  Growth strain: NEB Stable
  Copy number: High Copy
Gene/Insert
  Gene/Insert name: jGCaMP8s
  Species: Synthetic
  Cloning method: Restriction Enzyme; 5′ cloning site unknown (unknown if destroyed)
Terms and licenses: Academic/Nonprofit Terms; Industry Terms: Not Available to Industry
Depositor comments: Allen Institute plasmid alias: CN5819 . This work supported by NIH BRAIN Initiative grant UF1MH128339.
How to cite: AiP15819 - pAAV-AiE0873m_3xC2-minBG-jGCaMP8s-WPRE3-BGHpA (Alias: CN5819) was a gift from Allen Institute for Brain Science & Jonathan Ting (Addgene plasmid # 224204 ; http://n2t.net/addgene:224204 ; RRID:Addgene_224204)
