[The description below was written by a language model from this plasmid's Addgene catalogue record and pLannotate feature annotations shown in this document.]
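Description:
AiP15819 - pAAV-AiE0873m_3xC2-minBG-jGCaMP8s-WPRE3-BGHpA (alias CN5819) is a recombinant AAV transfer plasmid built to express a genetically encoded calcium indicator in striatal cholinergic neurons. The expression cassette sits between AAV2 inverted terminal repeats, which allow the intervening DNA to be packaged into AAV particles. One ITR is annotated as complete and the other only as short fragments. Outside the ITRs, the bacterial backbone carries a high-copy ColE1/pUC-type origin, an f1 phage origin, and an ampicillin resistance gene (β-lactamase) under its own promoter. Remnants of the pBR322 bom and rop regions are also detected.

Cell-type specificity comes from AiE0873m_3xC2, an enhancer sequence. Going by the construct name, it is paired with a minimal beta-globin promoter (minBG), so transcription would depend largely on enhancer activity in the target cells. Neither the enhancer nor the minimal promoter is annotated in the feature tables, but both would fall in the unannotated stretch between the upstream ITR and the coding sequence. The payload is the synthetic sensor jGCaMP8s, a GCaMP-family fluorescent calcium reporter; the annotation software labels it as a GCaMP6s fragment, presumably because of sequence similarity to that related sensor. Downstream lie WPRE3, a shortened woodchuck hepatitis virus posttranscriptional element that boosts transcript expression and appears as two WPRE fragments, and a bovine growth hormone polyadenylation signal.

Two full-sequence records of different length (5,666 and 5,363 nt) are provided. They share the same annotated features, and the difference maps to the unannotated enhancer/promoter region; the record does not explain it. The construct is intended for AAV-mediated calcium imaging of striatal cholinergic neurons.
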