Features (pLannotate 1.2.2; 14 found; start..end, strand, type, name):
     42..91      -  misc_feature   bom (fragment): basis of mobility region from pBR322
    193..228     -  CDS            rop (fragment): Rop protein, which maintains plasmids at low copy number; rop
    323..427     +  promoter       AmpR promoter: bla
    428..1288    +  CDS            AmpR: β-lactamase; bla; confers resistance to ampicillin, carbenicillin, and related antibiotics
   1459..2047    +  rep_origin     ori: high-copy-number ColE1/pMB1/pBR322/pUC origin of replication
   2120..2147    +  repeat_region  AAV2 ITR (fragment): inverted terminal repeat of adeno-associated virus serotype 2 inverted
   2176..2203    +  repeat_region  AAV2 ITR (fragment): inverted terminal repeat of adeno-associated virus serotype 2 inverted
   3042..4212    +  CDS            GCaMP6s (fragment): improved fluorescent protein-based calcium sensor (Chen et al., 2013)
   4245..4402    +  misc_feature   WPRE (fragment): woodchuck hepatitis virus posttranscriptional regulatory element
   4408..4488    +  misc_feature   WPRE (fragment): woodchuck hepatitis virus posttranscriptional regulatory element
   4505..4616    +  polyA_signal   bGH poly(A) signal: bovine growth hormone polyadenylation signal
   4734..4874    +  repeat_region  AAV2 ITR: inverted terminal repeat of adeno-associated virus serotype 2 inverted
   4879..4930    -  misc_feature   bom (fragment): basis of mobility region from pBR322
   4949..41      +  rep_origin     f1 ori (across the origin) (sequence partly withheld): f1 bacteriophage origin of replication; arrow indicates direction of (+) strand synthesis
>Addgene plasmid #224204 | AiP15819 - pAAV-AiE0873m_3xC2-minBG-jGCaMP8s-WPRE3-BGHpA (Alias: CN5819) | addgene full sequence | sequence record 446941 | Addgene NGS Result
ATTTAACGCGAATTTTAACAAAATATTAACGTTTACAATTTTATGGTGCACTCTCAGTACAATCTGCTCT
GATGCCGCATAGTTAAGCCAGCCCCGACACCCGCCAACACCCGCTGACGCGCCCTGACGGGCTTGTCTGC
TCCCGGCATCCGCTTACAGACAAGCTGTGACCGTCTCCGGGAGCTGCATGTGTCAGAGGTTTTCACCGTC
ATCACCGAAACGCGCGAGACGAAAGGGCCTCGTGATACGCCTATTTTTATAGGTTAATGTCATGATAATA
ATGGTTTCTTAGACGTCAGGTGGCACTTTTCGGGGAAATGTGCGCGGAACCCCTATTTGTTTATTTTTCT
AAATACATTCAAATATGTATCCGCTCATGAGACAATAACCCTGATAAATGCTTCAATAATATTGAAAAAG
GAAGAGTATGAGTATTCAACATTTCCGTGTCGCCCTTATTCCCTTTTTTGCGGCATTTTGCCTTCCTGTT
TTTGCTCACCCAGAAACGCTGGTGAAAGTAAAAGATGCTGAAGATCAGTTGGGTGCACGAGTGGGTTACA
TCGAACTGGATCTCAACAGCGGTAAGATCCTTGAGAGTTTTCGCCCCGAAGAACGTTTTCCAATGATGAG
CACTTTTAAAGTTCTGCTATGTGGCGCGGTATTATCCCGTATTGACGCCGGGCAAGAGCAACTCGGTCGC
CGCATACACTATTCTCAGAATGACTTGGTTGAGTACTCACCAGTCACAGAAAAGCATCTTACGGATGGCA
TGACAGTAAGAGAATTATGCAGTGCTGCCATAACCATGAGTGATAACACTGCGGCCAACTTACTTCTGAC
AACGATCGGAGGACCGAAGGAGCTAACCGCTTTTTTGCACAACATGGGGGATCATGTAACTCGCCTTGAT
CGTTGGGAACCGGAGCTGAATGAAGCCATACCAAACGACGAGCGTGACACCACGATGCCTGTAGCAATGG
CAACAACGTTGCGCAAACTATTAACTGGCGAACTACTTACTCTAGCTTCCCGGCAACAATTAATAGACTG
GATGGAGGCGGATAAAGTTGCAGGACCACTTCTGCGCTCGGCCCTTCCGGCTGGCTGGTTTATTGCTGAT
AAATCTGGAGCCGGTGAGCGTGGGTCTCGCGGTATCATTGCAGCACTGGGGCCAGATGGTAAGCCCTCCC
GTATCGTAGTTATCTACACGACGGGGAGTCAGGCAACTATGGATGAACGAAATAGACAGATCGCTGAGAT
AGGTGCCTCACTGATTAAGCATTGGTAACTGTCAGACCAAGTTTACTCATATATACTTTAGATTGATTTA
AAACTTCATTTTTAATTTAAAAGGATCTAGGTGAAGATCCTTTTTGATAATCTCATGACCAAAATCCCTT
AACGTGAGTTTTCGTTCCACTGAGCGTCAGACCCCGTAGAAAAGATCAAAGGATCTTCTTGAGATCCTTT
TTTTCTGCGCGTAATCTGCTGCTTGCAAACAAAAAAACCACCGCTACCAGCGGTGGTTTGTTTGCCGGAT
CAAGAGCTACCAACTCTTTTTCCGAAGGTAACTGGCTTCAGCAGAGCGCAGATACCAAATACTGTTCTTC
TAGTGTAGCCGTAGTTAGGCCACCACTTCAAGAACTCTGTAGCACCGCCTACATACCTCGCTCTGCTAAT
CCTGTTACCAGTGGCTGCTGCCAGTGGCGATAAGTCGTGTCTTACCGGGTTGGACTCAAGACGATAGTTA
CCGGATAAGGCGCAGCGGTCGGGCTGAACGGGGGGTTCGTGCACACAGCCCAGCTTGGAGCGAACGACCT
ACACCGAACTGAGATACCTACAGCGTGAGCTATGAGAAAGCGCCACGCTTCCCGAAGGGAGAAAGGCGGA
CAGGTATCCGGTAAGCGGCAGGGTCGGAACAGGAGAGCGCACGAGGGAGCTTCCAGGGGGAAACGCCTGG
TATCTTTATAGTCCTGTCGGGTTTCGCCACCTCTGACTTGAGCGTCGATTTTTGTGATGCTCGTCAGGGG
GGCGGAGCCTATGGAAAAACGCCAGCAACGCGGCCTTTTTACGGTTCCTGGCCTTTTGCTGGCCTTTTGC
TCACATGTCCTGCAGGCAGCTGCGCGCTCGCTCGCTCACTGAGGCCGCCCGGGCGTCGGGCGACCTTTGG
TCGCCCGGCCTCAGTGAGCGAGCGAGCGCGCAGAGAGGGAGTGGCCAACTCCATCACTAGGGGTTCCTGC
GGCCGCACGCGTCATGGATTTCTCCAAAGCTTTGTAGGGCAGAACTCTGAATGTTTATTTCTCTGATGAA
TCCTTAATGAAAGTGGCCAGCCATCCTGGGGAGAACAAGCCTTAGTTCCCACTGAGAAGGATAGCAAGCA
GCATAAGAGTAGCTGATGTCAAAGGCTATTAATGCAAATGAAAATTATAATTCCTCATCAAGATCTGCTC
CCAGACAGGCTAATCATTGTGCCACCTGTTTACAGAAACACACTGCTAATCAGTCAGTAAAATCTTTTAA
GTTTCTGTGCTTCTCTGTGTACGATTTTTAGCCTCCATGGATTTCTCCAAAGCTTTGTAGGGCAGAACTC
TGAATGTTTATTTCTCTGATGAATCCTTAATGAAAGTGGCCAGCCATCCTGGGGAGAACAAGCCTTAGTT
CCCACTGAGAAGGATAGCAAGCAGCATAAGAGTAGCTGATGTCAAAGGCTATTAATGCAAATGAAAATTA
TAATTCCTCATCAAGATCTGCTCCCAGACAGGCTAATCATTGTGCCACCTGTTTACAGAAACACACTGCT
AATCAGTCAGTAAAATCTTTTAAGTTTCTGTGCTTCTCTGTGTACGATTTTTAGCCTCGAGCTCGGGCTG
GGCATAAAAGTCAGGGCAGAGCCATCTATTGCTTACATTTGCTTCTGGGATCCAGATCTTTCGAAGCTAG
CCACCATGCATCATCACCATCATCACACGCGTCGCAAGAAGACCTTCAAGGAGGTGGCCACCGCCGTGAA
GATCATCGCCATGCTGATGGGCCTGAAGATCAACGTCTATATCAAGGCCGACAAGCAGAAGAACGGCATC
AAGGCGAACTTCCACATCCGCCACAACATCGAGGACGGCGGCGTGCAGCTCGCCTACCACTACCAGCAGA
ACACCCCCATCGGCGACGGCCCCGTGCTGCTGCCCGACAACCACTACCTGAGCGTGGAGTCCAAACTTTC
GAAAGACCCCAACGAGAAGCGCGATCACATGGTCCTGCTGGAGTTCGTGACCGCCGCCGGGATCACTCTC
GGCATGGACGAGCTGTACAAGGGCGGTACCGGAGGGAGCATGGTGAGCAAGGGCGAGGAGCTGTTCACCG
GGGTGGTGCCCATCCTGGTCGAGCTGGACGGCGACGTAAACGGCCACAAGTTCAGCGTGTCCGGCGAGGG
TGAGGGCGATGCCACCTACGGCAAGCTGACCCTGAAGTTCATCTGCACCACCGGCAAGCTGCCCGTGCCC
TGGCCCACCCTCGTGACCACCCTGACCTACGGCGTGCAGTGCTTCAGCCGCTACCCCGACCACATGAAGC
AGCACGACTTCTTCAAGTCCGCCATGCCCGAAGGCTACATCCAGGAGCGCACCATCTTCTTCAAGGACGA
CGGCAACTACAAGACCCGCGCCGAGGTGAAGTTCGAGGGCGACACCCTGGTGAACCGCATCGAGCTGAAG
GGCATCGACTTCAAGGAGGACGGCAACATCCTGGGGCACAAGCTGGAGTACAACCTGCCGGACCAACTGA
CTGAAGAGCAGATCGCAGAATACAAAGAGGCTTTCTCCCTATTTGACAAGGACGGGGATGGGACAATAAC
AACCAAGGAGCTGGGGACGGTGATGCGGTCTCTCGGACACAACCCCACAGAAGCAGAGCTGCAGGACATG
ATCAATGAAGTAGATGCCGACGGTGACGGCACAATCGACTTCCCTGAGTTCCTGACAATGATGGCAAGAA
AAATGAAATACAGGGACACGGAAGAAGAAATTAGAGAAGCGTTCGGTGTGTTTGATAAGGATGGCAATGG
CTACATCAGTGCAGCAGAGCTTCGCCACGTGATGACAAACCTTGGAGAGAAGTTAACAGATGAAGAGGTT
GATGAAATGATCAGGGAAGCAGACATCGATGGGGATGGTCAGGTAAACTACGAAGAGTTTGTACAAATGA
TGACAGCGAAGTAAGGCGCGCCGCGGCCGCGAATTCGATATCATAATCAACCTCTGGATTACAAAATTTG
TGAAAGATTGACTGGTATTCTTAACTATGTTGCTCCTTTTACGCTATGTGGATACGCTGCTTTAATGCCT
TTGTATCATGCTATTGCTTCCCGTATGGCTTTCATTTTCTCCTCCTTGTATAAATCCTGGTTAGTTCTTG
CCACGGCGGAACTCATCGCCGCCTGCCTTGCCCGCTGCTGGACAGGGGCTCGGCTGTTGGGCACTGACAA
TTCCGTGGCTCGAGAGATCTTCGACTGTGCCTTCTAGTTGCCAGCCATCTGTTGTTTGCCCCTCCCCCGT
GCCTTCCTTGACCCTGGAAGGTGCCACTCCCACTGTCCTTTCCTAATAAAATGAGGAAATTGCATCGCAT
TGTCTGAGTAGGTGTCATTCTATTCTGGGGGGTGGGGTGGGGCAGGACAGCAAGGGGGAGGATTGGGAAG
ACAATAGCAGGCATGAGATCTCACGTGCGGACCGAGCGGCCGCAGGAACCCCTAGTGATGGAGTTGGCCA
CTCCCTCTCTGCGCGCTCGCTCGCTCACTGAGGCCGGGCGACCAAAGGTCGCCCGACGCCCGGGCTTTGC
CCGGGCGGCCTCAGTGAGCGAGCGAGCGCGCAGCTGCCTGCAGGGGCGCCTGATGCGGTATTTTCTCCTT
ACGCATCTGTGCGGTATTTCACACCGCATA
[95 nt withheld, positions 4931-5025]
T
[46 nt withheld, positions 5027-5072]
C
[141 nt withheld, positions 5074-5214]
CCTTTGACGTTGGAGTCCACGTTCTTT
[37 nt withheld, positions 5242-5278]
ACTCTATCTCGGGCTATTCTTTTGATTTATAAGGGATTTTGCCGATTTCGGTCTATTGGTTAAAAAATGA
GCTGATTTAACAAAA
