Features (pLannotate 1.2.2; 14 found; start..end, strand, type, name):
     12..39      +  repeat_region  AAV2 ITR (fragment): inverted terminal repeat of adeno-associated virus serotype 2 inverted
     68..95      +  repeat_region  AAV2 ITR (fragment): inverted terminal repeat of adeno-associated virus serotype 2 inverted
   1237..2407    +  CDS            GCaMP6s (fragment): improved fluorescent protein-based calcium sensor (Chen et al., 2013)
   2440..2597    +  misc_feature   WPRE (fragment): woodchuck hepatitis virus posttranscriptional regulatory element
   2603..2683    +  misc_feature   WPRE (fragment): woodchuck hepatitis virus posttranscriptional regulatory element
   2700..2811    +  polyA_signal   bGH poly(A) signal: bovine growth hormone polyadenylation signal
   2929..3069    +  repeat_region  AAV2 ITR: inverted terminal repeat of adeno-associated virus serotype 2 inverted
   3074..3125    -  misc_feature   bom (fragment): basis of mobility region from pBR322
   3144..3599    +  rep_origin     f1 ori (sequence partly withheld): f1 bacteriophage origin of replication; arrow indicates direction of (+) strand synthesis
   3600..3649    -  misc_feature   bom (fragment): basis of mobility region from pBR322
   3751..3786    -  CDS            rop (fragment): Rop protein, which maintains plasmids at low copy number; rop
   3881..3985    +  promoter       AmpR promoter: bla
   3986..4846    +  CDS            AmpR: β-lactamase; bla; confers resistance to ampicillin, carbenicillin, and related antibiotics
   5017..5605    +  rep_origin     ori: high-copy-number ColE1/pMB1/pBR322/pUC origin of replication
>Addgene plasmid #224204 | AiP15819 - pAAV-AiE0873m_3xC2-minBG-jGCaMP8s-WPRE3-BGHpA (Alias: CN5819) | addgene full sequence | sequence record 447875 | Addgene NGS Result
CCTGCAGGCAGCTGCGCGCTCGCTCGCTCACTGAGGCCGCCCGGGCGTCGGGCGACCTTTGGTCGCCCGG
CCTCAGTGAGCGAGCGAGCGCGCAGAGAGGGAGTGGCCAACTCCATCACTAGGGGTTCCTGCGGCCGCAC
GCGTCATGGATTTCTCCAAAGCTTTGTAGGGCAGAACTCTGAATGTTTATTTCTCTGATGAATCCTTAAT
GAAAGTGGCCAGCCATCCTGGGGAGAACAAGCCTTAGTTCCCACTGAGAAGGATAGCAAGCAGCATAAGA
GTAGCTGATGTCAAAGGCTATTAATGCAAATGAAAATTATAATTCCTCATCAAGATCTGCTCCCAGACAG
GCTAATCATTGTGCCACCTGTTTACAGAAACACACTGCTAATCAGTCAGTAAAATCTTTTAAGTTTCTGT
GCTTCTCTGTGTACGATTTTTAGCCTCCATGGATTTCTCCAAAGCTTTGTAGGGCAGAACTCTGAATGTT
TATTTCTCTGATGAATCCTTAATGAAAGTGGCCAGCCATCCTGGGGAGAACAAGCCTTAGTTCCCACTGA
GAAGGATAGCAAGCAGCATAAGAGTAGCTGATGTCAAAGGCTATTAATGCAAATGAAAATTATAATTCCT
CATCAAGATCTGCTCCCAGACAGGCTAATCATTGTGCCACCTGTTTACAGAAACACACTGCTAATCAGTC
AGTAAAATCTTTTAAGTTTCTGTGCTTCTCTGTGTACGATTTTTAGCCTCCATGGATTTCTCCAAAGCTT
TGTAGGGCAGAACTCTGAATGTTTATTTCTCTGATGAATCCTTAATGAAAGTGGCCAGCCATCCTGGGGA
GAACAAGCCTTAGTTCCCACTGAGAAGGATAGCAAGCAGCATAAGAGTAGCTGATGTCAAAGGCTATTAA
TGCAAATGAAAATTATAATTCCTCATCAAGATCTGCTCCCAGACAGGCTAATCATTGTGCCACCTGTTTA
CAGAAACACACTGCTAATCAGTCAGTAAAATCTTTTAAGTTTCTGTGCTTCTCTGTGTACGATTTTTAGC
CTCGAGCTCGGGCTGGGCATAAAAGTCAGGGCAGAGCCATCTATTGCTTACATTTGCTTCTGGGATCCAG
ATCTTTCGAAGCTAGCCACCATGCATCATCACCATCATCACACGCGTCGCAAGAAGACCTTCAAGGAGGT
GGCCACCGCCGTGAAGATCATCGCCATGCTGATGGGCCTGAAGATCAACGTCTATATCAAGGCCGACAAG
CAGAAGAACGGCATCAAGGCGAACTTCCACATCCGCCACAACATCGAGGACGGCGGCGTGCAGCTCGCCT
ACCACTACCAGCAGAACACCCCCATCGGCGACGGCCCCGTGCTGCTGCCCGACAACCACTACCTGAGCGT
GGAGTCCAAACTTTCGAAAGACCCCAACGAGAAGCGCGATCACATGGTCCTGCTGGAGTTCGTGACCGCC
GCCGGGATCACTCTCGGCATGGACGAGCTGTACAAGGGCGGTACCGGAGGGAGCATGGTGAGCAAGGGCG
AGGAGCTGTTCACCGGGGTGGTGCCCATCCTGGTCGAGCTGGACGGCGACGTAAACGGCCACAAGTTCAG
CGTGTCCGGCGAGGGTGAGGGCGATGCCACCTACGGCAAGCTGACCCTGAAGTTCATCTGCACCACCGGC
AAGCTGCCCGTGCCCTGGCCCACCCTCGTGACCACCCTGACCTACGGCGTGCAGTGCTTCAGCCGCTACC
CCGACCACATGAAGCAGCACGACTTCTTCAAGTCCGCCATGCCCGAAGGCTACATCCAGGAGCGCACCAT
CTTCTTCAAGGACGACGGCAACTACAAGACCCGCGCCGAGGTGAAGTTCGAGGGCGACACCCTGGTGAAC
CGCATCGAGCTGAAGGGCATCGACTTCAAGGAGGACGGCAACATCCTGGGGCACAAGCTGGAGTACAACC
TGCCGGACCAACTGACTGAAGAGCAGATCGCAGAATACAAAGAGGCTTTCTCCCTATTTGACAAGGACGG
GGATGGGACAATAACAACCAAGGAGCTGGGGACGGTGATGCGGTCTCTCGGACACAACCCCACAGAAGCA
GAGCTGCAGGACATGATCAATGAAGTAGATGCCGACGGTGACGGCACAATCGACTTCCCTGAGTTCCTGA
CAATGATGGCAAGAAAAATGAAATACAGGGACACGGAAGAAGAAATTAGAGAAGCGTTCGGTGTGTTTGA
TAAGGATGGCAATGGCTACATCAGTGCAGCAGAGCTTCGCCACGTGATGACAAACCTTGGAGAGAAGTTA
ACAGATGAAGAGGTTGATGAAATGATCAGGGAAGCAGACATCGATGGGGATGGTCAGGTAAACTACGAAG
AGTTTGTACAAATGATGACAGCGAAGTAAGGCGCGCCGCGGCCGCGAATTCGATATCATAATCAACCTCT
GGATTACAAAATTTGTGAAAGATTGACTGGTATTCTTAACTATGTTGCTCCTTTTACGCTATGTGGATAC
GCTGCTTTAATGCCTTTGTATCATGCTATTGCTTCCCGTATGGCTTTCATTTTCTCCTCCTTGTATAAAT
CCTGGTTAGTTCTTGCCACGGCGGAACTCATCGCCGCCTGCCTTGCCCGCTGCTGGACAGGGGCTCGGCT
GTTGGGCACTGACAATTCCGTGGCTCGAGAGATCTTCGACTGTGCCTTCTAGTTGCCAGCCATCTGTTGT
TTGCCCCTCCCCCGTGCCTTCCTTGACCCTGGAAGGTGCCACTCCCACTGTCCTTTCCTAATAAAATGAG
GAAATTGCATCGCATTGTCTGAGTAGGTGTCATTCTATTCTGGGGGGTGGGGTGGGGCAGGACAGCAAGG
GGGAGGATTGGGAAGACAATAGCAGGCATGAGATCTCACGTGCGGACCGAGCGGCCGCAGGAACCCCTAG
TGATGGAGTTGGCCACTCCCTCTCTGCGCGCTCGCTCGCTCACTGAGGCCGGGCGACCAAAGGTCGCCCG
ACGCCCGGGCTTTGCCCGGGCGGCCTCAGTGAGCGAGCGAGCGCGCAGCTGCCTGCAGGGGCGCCTGATG
CGGTATTTTCTCCTTACGCATCTGTGCGGTATTTCACACCGCATA
[95 nt withheld, positions 3126-3220]
T
[46 nt withheld, positions 3222-3267]
C
[141 nt withheld, positions 3269-3409]
CCTTTGACGTTGGAGTCCACGTTCTTT
[37 nt withheld, positions 3437-3473]
ACTCTATCTCGGGCTATTCTTTTGATTTATAAGGGATTTTGCCGATTTCGGTCTATTGGTTAAAAAATGA
GCTGATTTAACAAAAATTTAACGCGAATTTTAACAAAATATTAACGTTTACAATTTTATGGTGCACTCTC
AGTACAATCTGCTCTGATGCCGCATAGTTAAGCCAGCCCCGACACCCGCCAACACCCGCTGACGCGCCCT
GACGGGCTTGTCTGCTCCCGGCATCCGCTTACAGACAAGCTGTGACCGTCTCCGGGAGCTGCATGTGTCA
GAGGTTTTCACCGTCATCACCGAAACGCGCGAGACGAAAGGGCCTCGTGATACGCCTATTTTTATAGGTT
AATGTCATGATAATAATGGTTTCTTAGACGTCAGGTGGCACTTTTCGGGGAAATGTGCGCGGAACCCCTA
TTTGTTTATTTTTCTAAATACATTCAAATATGTATCCGCTCATGAGACAATAACCCTGATAAATGCTTCA
ATAATATTGAAAAAGGAAGAGTATGAGTATTCAACATTTCCGTGTCGCCCTTATTCCCTTTTTTGCGGCA
TTTTGCCTTCCTGTTTTTGCTCACCCAGAAACGCTGGTGAAAGTAAAAGATGCTGAAGATCAGTTGGGTG
CACGAGTGGGTTACATCGAACTGGATCTCAACAGCGGTAAGATCCTTGAGAGTTTTCGCCCCGAAGAACG
TTTTCCAATGATGAGCACTTTTAAAGTTCTGCTATGTGGCGCGGTATTATCCCGTATTGACGCCGGGCAA
GAGCAACTCGGTCGCCGCATACACTATTCTCAGAATGACTTGGTTGAGTACTCACCAGTCACAGAAAAGC
ATCTTACGGATGGCATGACAGTAAGAGAATTATGCAGTGCTGCCATAACCATGAGTGATAACACTGCGGC
CAACTTACTTCTGACAACGATCGGAGGACCGAAGGAGCTAACCGCTTTTTTGCACAACATGGGGGATCAT
GTAACTCGCCTTGATCGTTGGGAACCGGAGCTGAATGAAGCCATACCAAACGACGAGCGTGACACCACGA
TGCCTGTAGCAATGGCAACAACGTTGCGCAAACTATTAACTGGCGAACTACTTACTCTAGCTTCCCGGCA
ACAATTAATAGACTGGATGGAGGCGGATAAAGTTGCAGGACCACTTCTGCGCTCGGCCCTTCCGGCTGGC
TGGTTTATTGCTGATAAATCTGGAGCCGGTGAGCGTGGGTCTCGCGGTATCATTGCAGCACTGGGGCCAG
ATGGTAAGCCCTCCCGTATCGTAGTTATCTACACGACGGGGAGTCAGGCAACTATGGATGAACGAAATAG
ACAGATCGCTGAGATAGGTGCCTCACTGATTAAGCATTGGTAACTGTCAGACCAAGTTTACTCATATATA
CTTTAGATTGATTTAAAACTTCATTTTTAATTTAAAAGGATCTAGGTGAAGATCCTTTTTGATAATCTCA
TGACCAAAATCCCTTAACGTGAGTTTTCGTTCCACTGAGCGTCAGACCCCGTAGAAAAGATCAAAGGATC
TTCTTGAGATCCTTTTTTTCTGCGCGTAATCTGCTGCTTGCAAACAAAAAAACCACCGCTACCAGCGGTG
GTTTGTTTGCCGGATCAAGAGCTACCAACTCTTTTTCCGAAGGTAACTGGCTTCAGCAGAGCGCAGATAC
CAAATACTGTTCTTCTAGTGTAGCCGTAGTTAGGCCACCACTTCAAGAACTCTGTAGCACCGCCTACATA
CCTCGCTCTGCTAATCCTGTTACCAGTGGCTGCTGCCAGTGGCGATAAGTCGTGTCTTACCGGGTTGGAC
TCAAGACGATAGTTACCGGATAAGGCGCAGCGGTCGGGCTGAACGGGGGGTTCGTGCACACAGCCCAGCT
TGGAGCGAACGACCTACACCGAACTGAGATACCTACAGCGTGAGCTATGAGAAAGCGCCACGCTTCCCGA
AGGGAGAAAGGCGGACAGGTATCCGGTAAGCGGCAGGGTCGGAACAGGAGAGCGCACGAGGGAGCTTCCA
GGGGGAAACGCCTGGTATCTTTATAGTCCTGTCGGGTTTCGCCACCTCTGACTTGAGCGTCGATTTTTGT
GATGCTCGTCAGGGGGGCGGAGCCTATGGAAAAACGCCAGCAACGCGGCCTTTTTACGGTTCCTGGCCTT
TTGCTGGCCTTTTGCTCACATGT
